Addgene plasmid #141057: pPB-DEST-R1R2-pNeo
Purpose: Mutisite Gateway mediated vector construction
Depositing lab: Hideyuki Okano. Depositing organization: Keio University. Publication: A versatile toolbox for knock-in gene targeting based on the Multisite Gateway technology. Yoshimatsu S, Sone T, Nakajima M, Sato T, Okochi R, Ishikawa M, Nakamura M, Sasaki E, Shiozawa S, Okano H. PLoS One. 2019 Aug 27;14(8):e0221164. doi: 10.1371/journal.pone.0221164. eCollection 2019. PubMed 31454364.
Backbone
  Vector backbone: pPB-MCSfw-pA
  Vector type: Mammalian Expression
Growth in bacteria
  Bacterial resistance: Chloramphenicol and Ampicillin, 25 & 100 μg/mL
  Growth temperature: 37°C
  Growth strain: ccdB Survival
  Copy number: High Copy
Gene/Insert
  Gene/Insert name: Neomycin resistance gene
  Species: Escherichia coli
  Cloning method: Restriction Enzyme; 5′ cloning site Unknown (unknown if destroyed)
Terms and licenses: Academic/Nonprofit Terms; Industry Terms: Not Available to Industry
How to cite: pPB-DEST-R1R2-pNeo was a gift from Hideyuki Okano (Addgene plasmid # 141057 ; http://n2t.net/addgene:141057 ; RRID:Addgene_141057)
