[The description below was written by a language model from this plasmid's Addgene catalogue record and pLannotate feature annotations shown in this document.]
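Description:
pPB-DEST-R1R2-pNeo is a 6.9 kb Gateway destination vector built on the pPB-MCSfw-pA backbone and catalogued as a mammalian expression plasmid intended for Multisite Gateway-mediated vector construction, within a toolbox developed for knock-in gene targeting. The "pPB" prefix suggests a piggyBac transposon backbone, but the automated feature table does not annotate any transposon terminal repeats, so this cannot be confirmed from the record. In bacteria it replicates from a high-copy ColE1/pUC-type origin and carries an AmpR (β-lactamase) cassette. An f1 origin, flanking T7 and T3 promoters, and lacZα/lac promoter remnants point to a pBluescript-like cloning scaffold.

The functional core is a standard Gateway selection cassette bounded by attR1 and attR2. It holds a chloramphenicol acetyltransferase gene with its own promoter, a ccdA fragment, and the ccdB toxin gene. In an LR Clonase reaction, attL-flanked entry clone material replaces this cassette, and loss of ccdB provides counterselection against unrecombined vector in ordinary E. coli strains. This is why the empty vector is maintained in a ccdB-tolerant strain under combined chloramphenicol and ampicillin selection.

Immediately downstream of attR2, after a short tetracycline-resistance gene remnant, lies the listed insert. It is a Tn5-derived neomycin phosphotransferase gene driven by the mouse PGK promoter and terminated by a PGK polyadenylation signal, which allows G418 selection of mammalian cells that take up the final recombined construct. No mammalian promoter is annotated upstream of the attR cassette, so expression elements for the cargo would presumably have to come from the entry clones.
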