Features (pLannotate 1.2.2; 22 found; start..end, strand, type, name):
     30..458     -  rep_origin     f1 ori (sequence partly withheld): f1 bacteriophage origin of replication; arrow indicates direction of (+) strand synthesis
    463..620     -  CDS            lacZα (fragment): LacZα fragment of β-galactosidase; lacZ fragment
    623..641     +  promoter       T7 promoter: promoter for bacteriophage T7 RNA polymerase
   1017..1141    +  protein_bind   attR1: mutant version of attR; recombination site for the Gateway® LR reaction LR Clonase™
   1166..1196    +  promoter       lac UV5 promoter: E. coli lac promoter with an "up" mutation
   1220..1249    +  promoter       cat promoter (fragment): promoter of the E. coli cat gene encoding chloramphenicol acetyltransferase
   1250..1909    +  CDS            CmR: chloramphenicol acetyltransferase; cat; confers resistance to chloramphenicol
   2088..2246    +  CDS            ccdA (fragment): CCDA_ECO57 - Also known as H, letA. Experimental evidence at protein level: Swiss-Prot protein existence level 1. Antitoxin component of a type II toxin-antitoxin (TA) system which inhibits the post-segregational killing (PSK) of plasmid-free cells, also referred to as a plasmid addiction system. Binds to and blocks the activity of CcdB; will also remove bound CcdB protein from the CcdB-GyrA complex by forming a CcdA-CcdB complex, a process termed rejuvenation. Functions as a transcriptional corepressor for the ccdAB operon, repression also requires CcdB (By similarity). From Escherichia coli
   2251..2553    +  CDS            ccdB: CCDB_ECOLI - Also known as G, letB, letD. Experimental evidence at protein level: Swiss-Prot protein existence level 1. Toxic component of a type II toxin-antitoxin (TA) system, functioning in plasmid maintainence. Responsible for the post- segregational killing (PSK) of plasmid-free cells, also referred to as a plasmid addiction system. Half-life of over 2 hours. Cell killing by CcdB is accompanied by filamentation, defects in chromosome and plasmid segregation, defects in cell division, formation of anucleate cells, decreased DNA synthesis and plasmid loss. Interferes with the activity of DN
   2597..2721    -  protein_bind   attR2: mutant version of attR; recombination site for the Gateway® LR reaction LR Clonase™
   2804..2903    +  CDS            TcR (fragment): tetracycline efflux protein; tet; confers resistance to tetracycline
   2914..3413    +  promoter       PGK promoter: mouse phosphoglycerate kinase 1 promoter
   3427..4230    +  CDS            NeoR/KanR: aminoglycoside phosphotransferase from Tn5; aph(3')-II (or nptII); confers resistance to neomycin, kanamycin, and G418 (Geneticin®)
   4244..4470    +  polyA_signal   PGK poly(A) signal (fragment): mouse phosphoglycerate kinase 1 polyadenylation signal
   4730..4748    -  promoter       T3 promoter: promoter for bacteriophage T3 RNA polymerase
   4793..4809    -  protein_bind   lac operator: The lac repressor binds to the lac operator to inhibit transcription in E. coli. This inhibition can be relieved by adding lactose or isopropyl-β-D-thiogalactopyranoside (IPTG). lac repressor encoded by lacI
   4817..4847    -  promoter       lac promoter: promoter for the E. coli lac operon
   4862..4883    -  protein_bind   CAP binding site: CAP binding activates transcription in the presence of cAMP. E. coli catabolite activator protein
   4896..4988    -  CDS            lacI (fragment): lac repressor; lacI; The lac repressor binds to the lac operator to inhibit transcription in E. coli. This inhibition can be relieved by adding lactose or isopropyl-β-D-thiogalactopyranoside (IPTG).
   5171..5759    -  rep_origin     ori: high-copy-number ColE1/pMB1/pBR322/pUC origin of replication
   5930..6790    -  CDS            AmpR: β-lactamase; bla; confers resistance to ampicillin, carbenicillin, and related antibiotics
   6791..6895    -  promoter       AmpR promoter: bla
>Addgene plasmid #141057 | pPB-DEST-R1R2-pNeo | addgene full sequence | sequence record 304934 | Addgene NGS Result
CTAAATTGTAAGCGTTAATATTTTGTTAAAATTCGCGTTAAATTTTTGTTAAATCAGCTCATTTTTTAAC
CAATAGGCCGAAATCGGCAAAATCCCTTATAAATCAAAAGAATAGACCGAGATAGGGT
[37 nt withheld, positions 129-165]
AAAGAACGTGGACTCCAACGTCAAAGG
[49 nt withheld, positions 193-241]
T
[91 nt withheld, positions 243-333]
G
[124 nt withheld, positions 335-458]
CCCATTCGCCATTCAGGCTGCGCAACTGTTGGGAAGGGCGATCGGTGCGGGCCTCTTCGCTATTACGCCA
GCTGGCGAAAGGGGGATGTGCTGCAAGGCGATTAAGTTGGGTAACGCCAGGGTTTTCCCAGTCACGACGT
TGTAAAACGACGGCCAGTGAATTGTAATACGACTCACTATAGGGCGAATTGGGTACCTTAACCCTAGAAA
GATAGTCTGCGTAAAATTGACGCATGCATTCTTGAAATATTGCTCTCTCTTTCTAAATAGCGCGAATCCG
TCGCTGTGCATTTAGGACATCTCAGTCGCCGCTTGGAGCTCCCGTGAGGCGTGCTTGTCAATGAGGTAAG
TGTCACTGATTTTGAACTATAACGACCGCGTGAGTCAAAATGACGCATGATTATCTTTTACGTGACTTTT
AAGATTTAACTCATACGATAATTATATTGTTATTTCATGTTCTACTTACGTGATAACTTATTATATATAT
ATTTTCTTGTTATAGATGATCCACTAGTAACGGCCGCCAGTGTGCTGGAATTCGCGGCCGCTAGCATCAC
AAGTTTGTACAAAAAAGCTGAACGAGAAACGTAAAATGATATAAATATCAATATATTAAATTAGATTTTG
CATAAAAAACAGACTACATAATACTGTAAAACACAACATATCCAGTCACTATGGCGGCCGCATTAGGCAC
CCCAGGCTTTACACTTTATGCTTCCGGCTCGTATAATGTGTGGATTTTGAGTTAGGATCCGTCGAGATTT
TCAGGAGCTAAGGAAGCTAAAATGGAGAAAAAAATCACTGGATATACCACCGTTGATATATCCCAATGGC
ATCGTAAAGAACATTTTGAGGCATTTCAGTCAGTTGCTCAATGTACCTATAACCAGACCGTTCAGCTGGA
TATTACGGCCTTTTTAAAGACCGTAAAGAAAAATAAGCACAAGTTTTATCCGGCCTTTATTCACATTCTT
GCCCGCCTGATGAATGCTCATCCGGAATTCCGTATGGCAATGAAAGACGGTGAGCTGGTGATATGGGATA
GTGTTCACCCTTGTTACACCGTTTTCCATGAGCAAACTGAAACGTTTTCATCGCTCTGGAGTGAATACCA
CGACGATTTCCGGCAGTTTCTACACATATATTCGCAAGATGTGGCGTGTTACGGTGAAAACCTGGCCTAT
TTCCCTAAAGGGTTTATTGAGAATATGTTTTTCGTCTCAGCCAATCCCTGGGTGAGTTTCACCAGTTTTG
ATTTAAACGTGGCCAATATGGACAACTTCTTCGCCCCCGTTTTCACCATGGGCAAATATTATACGCAAGG
CGACAAGGTGCTGATGCCGCTGGCGATTCAGGTTCATCATGCCGTTTGTGATGGCTTCCATGTCGGCAGA
ATGCTTAATGAATTACAACAGTACTGCGATGAGTGGCAGGGCGGGGCGTAAACGCGTGGATCCGGCTTAC
TAAAAGCCAGATAACAGTATGCGTATTTGCGCGCTGATTTTTGCGGTATAAGAATATATACTGATATGTA
TACCCGAAGTATGTCAAAAAGAGGTATGCTATGAAGCAGCGTATTACAGTGACAGTTGACAGCGACAGCT
ATCAGTTGCTCAAGGCATATATGATGTCAATATCTCCGGTCTGGTAAGCACAACCATGCAGAATGAAGCC
CGTCGTCTGCGTGCCGAACGCTGGAAAGCGGAAAATCAGGAAGGGATGGCTGAGGTCGCCCGGTTTATTG
AAATGAACGGCTCTTTTGCTGACGAGAACAGGGGCTGGTGAAATGCAGTTTAAGGTTTACACCTATAAAA
GAGAGAGCCGTTATCGTCTGTTTGTGGATGTACAGAGTGATATTATTGACACGCCCGGGCGACGGATGGT
GATCCCCCTGGCCAGTGCACGTCTGCTGTCAGATAAAGTCTCCCGTGAACTTTACCCGGTGGTGCATATC
GGGGATGAAAGCTGGCGCATGATGACCACCGATATGGCCAGTGTGCCGGTCTCCGTTATCGGGGAAGAAG
TGGCTGATCTCAGCCACCGCGAAAATGACATCAAAAACGCCATTAACCTGATGTTCTGGGGAATATAAAT
GTCAGGCTCCCTTATACACAGCCAGTCTGCAGGTCGACCATAGTGACTGGATATGTTGTGTTTTACAGTA
TTATGTAGTCTGTTTTTTATGCAAAATCTAATTTAATATATTGATATTTATATCATTTTACGTTTCTCGT
TCAGCTTTCTTGTACAAAGTGGTGATGCTACCGGAACATCGAGGGATCAAGCTTTAATGCGGTAGTTTAT
CACAGTTAAATTGCTAACGCAGTCAGGCACCGTGTATGAAATCTAACAATGCGCTCATCGTCATCCTCGG
CACCGTCACCCTGGATGCTGTAGGCATAGGCTTGGTTATGCCGGTACTGCCGGGCCTCTTGCGGGGAATT
CTACCGGGTAGGGGAGGCGCTTTTCCCAAGGCAGTCTGGAGCATGCGCTTTAGCAGCCCCGCTGGGCACT
TGGCGCTACACAAGTGGCCTCTGGCCTCGCACACATTCCACATCCACCGGTAGGCGCCAACCGGCTCCGT
TCTTTGGTGGCCCCTTCGCGCCACCTTCTACTCCTCCCCTAGTCAGGAAGTTCCCCCCCGCCCCGCAGCT
CGCGTCGTGCAGGACGTGACAAATGGAAGTAGCACGTCTCACTAGTCTCGTGCAGATGGACAGCACCGCT
GAGCAATGGAAGCGGGTAGGCCTTTGGGGCAGCGGCCAATAGCAGCTTTGCTCCTTCGCTTTCTGGGCTC
AGAGGCTGGGAAGGGGTGGGTCCGGGGGCGGGCTCAGGGGCGGGCTCAGGGGCGGGGCGGGCGCCCGAAG
GTCCTCCGGAGGCCCGGCATTCTGCACGCTTCAAAAGCGCACGTCTGCCGCGCTGTTCTCCTCTTCCTCA
TCTCCGGGCCTTTCGACCTGCAGCCAATATGGGATCGGCCATTGAACAAGATGGATTGCACGCAGGTTCT
CCGGCCGCTTGGGTGGAGAGGCTATTCGGCTATGACTGGGCACAACAGACAATCGGCTGCTCTGATGCCG
CCGTGTTCCGGCTGTCAGCGCAGGGGCGCCCGGTTCTTTTTGTCAAGACCGACCTGTCCGGTGCCCTGAA
TGAACTGCAGGACGAGGCAGCGCGGCTATCGTGGCTGGCCACGACGGGCGTTCCTTGCGCAGCTGTGCTC
GACGTTGTCACTGAAGCGGGAAGGGACTGGCTGCTATTGGGCGAAGTGCCGGGGCAGGATCTCCTGTCAT
CTCACCTTGCTCCTGCCGAGAAAGTATCCATCATGGCTGATGCAATGCGGCGGCTGCATACGCTTGATCC
GGCTACCTGCCCATTCGACCACCAAGCGAAACATCGCATCGAGCGAGCACGTACTCGGATGGAAGCCGGT
CTTGTCGATCAGGATGATCTGGACGAAGAGCATCAGGGGCTCGCGCCAGCCGAACTGTTCGCCAGGCTCA
AGGCGCGCATGCCCGACGGCGATGATCTCGTCGTGACCCATGGCGATGCCTGCTTGCCGAATATCATGGT
GGAAAATGGCCGCTTTTCTGGATTCATCGACTGTGGCCGGCTGGGTGTGGCGGACCGCTATCAGGACATA
GCGTTGGCTACCCGTGATATTGCTGAAGAGCTTGGCGGCGAATGGGCTGACCGCTTCCTCGTGCTTTACG
GTATCGCCGCTCCCGATTCGCAGCGCATCGCCTTCTATCGCCTTCTTGACGAGTTCTTCTGAGGGGATCG
ATCCGCTGTAAGTCTGCAGAAATTGATGATCTATTAAACAATAAAGATGTCCACTAAAATGGAAGTTTTT
CCTGTCATACTTTGTTAAGAAGGGTGAGAACAGAGTACCTACATTTTGAATGGAAGGATTGGAGCTACGG
GGGTGGGGGTGGGGTGGGATTAGATAAATGCCTGCTCTTTACTGAAGGCTCTTTACTATTGCTTTATGAT
AATGTTTCATAGTTGGATATCAGATCCTTTGTTACTTTATAGAAGAAATTTTGAGTTTTTGTTTTTTTTT
AATAAATAAATAAACATAAATAAATTGTTTGTTGAATTTATTATTAGTATGTAAGTGTAAATATAATAAA
ACTTAATATCTATTCAAATTAATAAATAAACCTCGATATACAGACCGATAAAACACATGCGTCAATTTTA
CGCATGATTATCTTTAACGTACGTCACAATATGATTATCTTTCTAGGGTTAAAGAGCTCCAGCTTTTGTT
CCCTTTAGTGAGGGTTAATTTCGAGCTTGGCGTAATCATGGTCATAGCTGTTTCCTGTGTGAAATTGTTA
TCCGCTCACAATTCCACACAACATACGAGCCGGAAGCATAAAGTGTAAAGCCTGGGGTGCCTAATGAGTG
AGCTAACTCACATTAATTGCGTTGCGCTCACTGCCCGCTTTCCAGTCGGGAAACCTGTCGTGCCAGCTGC
ATTAATGAATCGGCCAACGCGCGGGGAGAGGCGGTTTGCGTATTGGGCGCTCTTCCGCTTCCTCGCTCAC
TGACTCGCTGCGCTCGGTCGTTCGGCTGCGGCGAGCGGTATCAGCTCACTCAAAGGCGGTAATACGGTTA
TCCACAGAATCAGGGGATAACGCAGGAAAGAACATGTGAGCAAAAGGCCAGCAAAAGGCCAGGAACCGTA
AAAAGGCCGCGTTGCTGGCGTTTTTCCATAGGCTCCGCCCCCCTGACGAGCATCACAAAAATCGACGCTC
AAGTCAGAGGTGGCGAAACCCGACAGGACTATAAAGATACCAGGCGTTTCCCCCTGGAAGCTCCCTCGTG
CGCTCTCCTGTTCCGACCCTGCCGCTTACCGGATACCTGTCCGCCTTTCTCCCTTCGGGAAGCGTGGCGC
TTTCTCATAGCTCACGCTGTAGGTATCTCAGTTCGGTGTAGGTCGTTCGCTCCAAGCTGGGCTGTGTGCA
CGAACCCCCCGTTCAGCCCGACCGCTGCGCCTTATCCGGTAACTATCGTCTTGAGTCCAACCCGGTAAGA
CACGACTTATCGCCACTGGCAGCAGCCACTGGTAACAGGATTAGCAGAGCGAGGTATGTAGGCGGTGCTA
CAGAGTTCTTGAAGTGGTGGCCTAACTACGGCTACACTAGAAGAACAGTATTTGGTATCTGCGCTCTGCT
GAAGCCAGTTACCTTCGGAAAAAGAGTTGGTAGCTCTTGATCCGGCAAACAAACCACCGCTGGTAGCGGT
GGTTTTTTTGTTTGCAAGCAGCAGATTACGCGCAGAAAAAAAGGATCTCAAGAAGATCCTTTGATCTTTT
CTACGGGGTCTGACGCTCAGTGGAACGAAAACTCACGTTAAGGGATTTTGGTCATGAGATTATCAAAAAG
GATCTTCACCTAGATCCTTTTAAATTAAAAATGAAGTTTTAAATCAATCTAAAGTATATATGAGTAAACT
TGGTCTGACAGTTACCAATGCTTAATCAGTGAGGCACCTATCTCAGCGATCTGTCTATTTCGTTCATCCA
TAGTTGCCTGACTCCCCGTCGTGTAGATAACTACGATACGGGAGGGCTTACCATCTGGCCCCAGTGCTGC
AATGATACCGCGAGACCCACGCTCACCGGCTCCAGATTTATCAGCAATAAACCAGCCAGCCGGAAGGGCC
GAGCGCAGAAGTGGTCCTGCAACTTTATCCGCCTCCATCCAGTCTATTAATTGTTGCCGGGAAGCTAGAG
TAAGTAGTTCGCCAGTTAATAGTTTGCGCAACGTTGTTGCCATTGCTACAGGCATCGTGGTGTCACGCTC
GTCGTTTGGTATGGCTTCATTCAGCTCCGGTTCCCAACGATCAAGGCGAGTTACATGATCCCCCATGTTG
TGCAAAAAAGCGGTTAGCTCCTTCGGTCCTCCGATCGTTGTCAGAAGTAAGTTGGCCGCAGTGTTATCAC
TCATGGTTATGGCAGCACTGCATAATTCTCTTACTGTCATGCCATCCGTAAGATGCTTTTCTGTGACTGG
TGAGTACTCAACCAAGTCATTCTGAGAATAGTGTATGCGGCGACCGAGTTGCTCTTGCCCGGCGTCAATA
CGGGATAATACCGCGCCACATAGCAGAACTTTAAAAGTGCTCATCATTGGAAAACGTTCTTCGGGGCGAA
AACTCTCAAGGATCTTACCGCTGTTGAGATCCAGTTCGATGTAACCCACTCGTGCACCCAACTGATCTTC
AGCATCTTTTACTTTCACCAGCGTTTCTGGGTGAGCAAAAACGGGAAGGCAAAATGCCGCAAAAAAGGGA
ATAAGGGCGACACGGAAATGTTGAATACTCATACTCTTCCTTTTTCAATATTATTGAAGCATTTATCAGG
GTTATTGTCTCATGAGCGGATACATATTTGAATGTATTTAGAAAAATAAACAAATAGGGGTTCCGCGCAC
ATTTCCCCGAAAAGTGCCAC
